>Addgene plasmid #142400 | TFORF2282 | addgene full sequence | sequence record 397204 | Addgene NGS Result
TTAATGTAGTCTTATGCAATACTCTTGTAGTCTTGCAACATGGTAACGATGAGTTAGCAACATGCCTTAC
AAGGAGAGAAAAAGCACCGTGCATGCCGATTGGTGGAAGTAAGGTGGTACGATCGTGCCTTATTAGGAAG
GCAACAGACGGGTCTGACATGGATTGGACGAACCACTGAATTGCCGCATTGCAGAGATATTGTATTTAAG
TGCCTAGCTCGATACATAAACGGGTCTCTCTGGTTAGACCAGATCTGAGCCTGGGAGCTCTCTGGCTAAC
TAGGGAACCCACTGCTTAAGCCTCAATAAAGCTTGCCTTGAGTGCTTCAAGTAGTGTGTGCCCGTCTGTT
GTGTGACTCTGGTAACTAGAGATCCCTCAGACCCTTTTAGTCAGTGTGGAAAATCTCTAGCAGTGGCGCC
CGAACAGGGACTTGAAAGCGAAAGGGAAACCAGAGGAGCTCTCTCGACGCAGGACTCGGCTTGCTGAAGC
GCGCACGGCAAGAGGCGAGGGGCGGCGACTGGTGAGTACGCCAAAAATTTTGACTAGCGGAGGCTAGAAG
GAGAGAGATGGGTGCGAGAGCGTCAGTATTAAGCGGGGGAGAATTAGATCGCGATGGGAAAAAATTCGGT
TAAGGCCAGGGGGAAAGAAAAAATATAAATTAAAACATATAGTATGGGCAAGCAGGGAGCTAGAACGATT
CGCAGTTAATCCTGGCCTGTTAGAAACATCAGAAGGCTGTAGACAAATACTGGGACAGCTACAACCATCC
CTTCAGACAGGATCAGAAGAACTTAGATCATTATATAATACAGTAGCAACCCTCTATTGTGTGCATCAAA
GGATAGAGATAAAAGACACCAAGGAAGCTTTAGACAAGATAGAGGAAGAGCAAAACAAAAGTAAGACCAC
CGCACAGCAAGCGGCCGCTGATCTTCAGACCTGGAGGAGGAGATATGAGGGACAATTGGAGAAGTGAATT
ATATAAATATAAAGTAGTAAAAATTGAACCATTAGGAGTAGCACCCACCAAGGCAAAGAGAAGAGTGGTG
CAGAGAGAAAAAAGAGCAGTGGGAATAGGAGCTTTGTTCCTTGGGTTCTTGGGAGCAGCAGGAAGCACTA
TGGGCGCAGCGTCAATGACGCTGACGGTACAGGCCAGACAATTATTGTCTGGTATAGTGCAGCAGCAGAA
CAATTTGCTGAGGGCTATTGAGGCGCAACAGCATCTGTTGCAACTCACAGTCTGGGGCATCAAGCAGCTC
CAGGCAAGAATCCTGGCTGTGGAAAGATACCTAAAGGATCAACAGCTCCTGGGGATTTGGGGTTGCTCTG
GAAAACTCATTTGCACCACTGCTGTGCCTTGGAATGCTAGTTGGAGTAATAAATCTCTGGAACAGATTTG
GAATCACACGACCTGGATGGAGTGGGACAGAGAAATTAACAATTACACAAGCTTAATACACTCCTTAATT
GAAGAATCGCAAAACCAGCAAGAAAAGAATGAACAAGAATTATTGGAATTAGATAAATGGGCAAGTTTGT
GGAATTGGTTTAACATAACAAATTGGCTGTGGTATATAAAATTATTCATAATGATAGTAGGAGGCTTGGT
AGGTTTAAGAATAGTTTTTGCTGTACTTTCTATAGTGAATAGAGTTAGGCAGGGATATTCACCATTATCG
TTTCAGACCCACCTCCCAACCCCGAGGGGACCCATGCATTGCATCTCAATTAGTCAGCAACCAGGTGTGG
AAAGTCCCCAGGCTCCCCAGCAGGCAGAAGTATGCAAAGCATGCGTCTCAATTAGTCAGCAACCATAGTC
CCGCCCCTAACTCCGCCCATCCCGCCCCTAACTCCGCCCAGTTCCGCCCATTCTCCGCCCCATGGCTGAC
TAATTTTTTTTATTTATGCAGAGGCCGAGGCCGCCTCGGCCTCTGAGCTATTCCAGAAGTAGTGAGGAGG
CTTTTTTGGAGGCCTAGGCTTTTGCAAAAAGCTTTCTAGAGGTACCACCGGAGCTTACCATGACCGAGTA
CAAGCCCACGGTGCGCCTCGCCACCCGCGACGACGTCCCCAGGGCCGTACGCACCCTCGCCGCCGCGTTC
GCCGACTACCCCGCCACGCGCCACACCGTCGATCCGGACCGCCACATCGAGCGGGTCACCGAGCTGCAAG
AACTCTTCCTCACGCGCGTCGGGCTCGACATCGGCAAGGTGTGGGTCGCGGACGACGGCGCCGCCGTGGC
GGTCTGGACCACGCCGGAGAGCGTCGAAGCGGGGGCGGTGTTCGCCGAGATCGGCCCGCGCATGGCCGAG
TTGAGCGGTTCCCGGCTGGCCGCGCAGCAACAGATGGAAGGCCTCCTGGCGCCGCACCGGCCCAAGGAGC
CCGCGTGGTTCCTGGCCACCGTCGGCGTCTCGCCCGACCACCAGGGCAAGGGTCTGGGCAGCGCCGTCGT
GCTCCCCGGAGTGGAGGCGGCCGAGCGCGCCGGGGTGCCCGCCTTCCTGGAGACCTCCGCGCCCCGCAAC
CTCCCCTTCTACGAGCGGCTCGGCTTCACCGTCACCGCCGACGTCGAGGTGCCCGAAGGACCGCGCACCT
GGTGCATGACCCGCAAGCCCGGTGCCAGTTAACGAATTCTAGATCTTGAGACAAATGGCAGTATTCATCC
ACAATTTTAAAAGAAAAGGGGGGATTGGGGGGTACAGTGCAGGGGAAAGAATAGTAGACATAATAGCAAC
AGACATACAAACTAAAGAATTACAAAAACAAATTACAAAAATTCAAAATTTTCGGGTTTATTACAGGGAC
AGCAGAGATCCACTTTGGCGCCGGCTCGAGGCCTGCAGGTGCAAAGATGGATAAAGTTTTAAACAGAGAG
GAATCTTTGCAGCTAATGGACCTTCTAGGTCTTGAAAGGAGTGGGAATTGGCTCCGGTGCCCGTCAGTGG
GCAGAGCGCACATCGCCCACAGTCCCCGAGAAGTTGGGGGGAGGGGTCGGCAATTGAACCGGTGCCTAGA
GAAGGTGGCGCGGGGTAAACTGGGAAAGTGATGTCGTGTACTGGCTCCGCCTTTTTCCCGAGGGTGGGGG
AGAACCGTATATAAGTGCAGTAGTCGCCGTGAACGTTCTTTTTCGCAACGGGTTTGCCGCCAGAACACAG
GTAAGTGCCGTGTGTGGTTCCCGCGGGCCTGGCCTCTTTACGGGTTATGGCCCTTGCGTGCCTTGAATTA
CTTCCACCTGGCTGCAGTACGTGATTCTTGATCCCGAGCTTCGGGTTGGAAGTGGGTGGGAGAGTTCGAG
GCCTTGCGCTTAAGGAGCCCCTTCGCCTCGTGCTTGAGTTGAGGCCTGGCCTGGGCGCTGGGGCCGCCGC
GTGCGAATCTGGTGGCACCTTCGCGCCTGTCTCGCTGCTTTCGATAAGTCTCTAGCCATTTAAAATTTTT
GATGACCTGCTGCGACGCTTTTTTTCTGGCAAGATAGTCTTGTAAATGCGGGCCAAGATCTGCACACTGG
TATTTCGGTTTTTGGGGCCGCGGGCGGCGACGGGGCCCGTGCGTCCCAGCGCACATGTTCGGCGAGGCGG
GGCCTGCGAGCGCGGCCACCGAGAATCGGACGGGGGTAGTCTCAAGCTGGCCGGCCTGCTCTGGTGCCTG
GCCTCGCGCCGCCGTGTATCGCCCCGCCCTGGGCGGCAAGGCTGGCCCGGTCGGCACCAGTTGCGTGAGC
GGAAAGATGGCCGCTTCCCGGCCCTGCTGCAGGGAGCTCAAAATGGAGGACGCGGCGCTCGGGAGAGCGG
GCGGGTGAGTCACCCACACAAAGGAAAAGGGCCTTTCCGTCCTCAGCCGTCGCTTCATGTGACTCCACGG
AGTACCGGGCGCCGTCCAGGCACCTCGATTAGTTCTCGAGCTTTTGGAGTACGTCGTCTTTAGGTTGGGG
GGAGGGGTTTTATGCGATGGAGTTTCCCCACACTGAGTGGGTGGAGACTGAAGTTAGGCCAGCTTGGCAC
TTGATGTAATTCTCCTTGGAATTTGCCCTTTTTGAGTTTGGATCTTGGTTCATTCTCAAGCCTCAGACAG
TGGTTCAAAGTTTTTTTCTTCCATTTCAGGTGTCGTGAGGCTAGCACCGCCACCATGGAGAGCCGGGATC
CCGCCCAGCCGATGTCGCCTGGAGAAGCGACGCAGAGTGGCGCCCGGCCTGCCGACCGCTATGGCCTATT
GAAGCACAGTCGCGAGTTCTTGGACTTCTTCTGGGACATTGCGAAGCCTGAGCAGGAGACGCGACTTGCG
GCCACGGAGAAGCTGCTGGAGTATCTGCGTGGCAGGCCGAAGGGGTCCGAGATGAAATATGCCCTGAAGC
GTCTAATCACGGGACTCGGGGTCGGGCGAGAAACAGCCCGGCCCTGCTACAGTTTGGCCCTGGCACAGCT
GTTACAGTCTTTTGAAGACCTCCCCTTGTGCAGCATCCTGCAGCAGATACAAGAAAAATATGACCTGCAT
CAGGTGAAGAAGGCAATGCTGAGACCTGCTCTCTTTGCAAACCTGTTTGGAGTGCTCGCCCTCTTTCAGT
CAGGTCGGCTGGTGAAGGACCAGGAGGCACTGATGAAGTCGGTGAAGCTGCTGCAGGCCCTGGCCCAGTA
CCAAAACCACTTGCAGGAGCAGCCCCGGAAGGCCCTGGTGGACATCCTCTCCGAGGTCTCGAAGGCCACA
TTGCAGGAGATCCTGCCGGAGGTCCTCAAAGCCGACTTGAATATAATACTCAGCTCCCCTGAACAGCTAG
AGCTCTTCCTCCTGGCCCAGCAGAAGGTGCCCTCCAAGCTCAAGAAGCTGGTGGGATCCGTGAACCTATT
CTCAGATGAGAATGTCCCCAGGCTGGTGAATGTGCTGAAGATGGCCGCCTCCTCTGTGAAGAAGGACCGC
AAGCTGCCCGCCATTGCTCTGGACCTGCTCCGCCTGGCACTCAAGGAAGACAAGTTCCCACGGTTCTGGA
AGGAGGTGGTGGAACAAGGGCTGCTGAAGATGCAGTTCTGGCCAGCCAGCTACCTGTGTTTCCGCCTGCT
GGGCGCGGCCCTGCCCCTGCTGACCAAGGAGCAGCTGCACCTGGTGATGCAGGGAGACGTGATCCGCCAT
TACGGGGAGCACGTGTGCACTGCTAAGCTCCCAAAGCAGTTCAAGTTTGCCCCAGAGATGGACGATTACG
TGGGCACCTTCCTAGAGGGGTGCCAGGATGACCCTGAGCGGCAGCTGGCCGTGCTAGTGGCCTTCTCATC
TGTCACCAACCAAGGCCTCCCTGTCACGCCTACTTTCTGGCGGGTCGTGCGGTTCCTGAGCCCTCCGGCC
CTGCAGGGCTATGTGGCCTGGCTGCGGGCCATGTTTCTCCAGCCAGACCTGGACTCCTTGGTTGACTTCA
GCACCAACAACCAGAAGAAAGCCCAGGATTCATCGCTCCACATGCCTGAGCGAGCTGTGTTCCGGCTGAG
GAAATGGATCATCTTTCGATTGGTGAGCATTGTGGACAGCCTGCACCTGGAGATGGAGGAGGCCTTGACT
GAGCAGGTGGCCAGGTTTTGTTTGTTCCACTCGTTCTTTGTCACAAAGAAGCCCACATCCCAGATCCCTG
AGACAAAGCACCCGTTCTCCTTCCCTTTGGAAAACCAGGCCCGAGAGGCTGTCAGCAGTGCCTTCTTCAG
TCTGTTGCAGACCCTCAGCACGCAGTTCAAGCAGGCACCGGGCCAGACCCAGGGTGGGCAGCCCTGGACC
TACCACCTGGTGCAGTTCGCAGACCTCCTGTTGAATCACAGCCACAACGTGACCACCGTGACACCCTTCA
CTGCGCAGCAGCGCCAGGCCTGGGACCGGATGCTGCAGACTCTGAAGGAGCTGGAGGCCCACTCCGCAGA
GGCCAGGGCTGCTGCCTTCCAGCACCTTCTGCTCCTCGTGGGCATCCACCTCCTCAAGTCCCCTGCAGAG
AGCTGTGACCTGCTGGGTGACATCCAGACCTGCATCAGGAAAAGTCTGGGAGAGAAGCCCCGCCGGAGCC
GCACCAAGACCATCGACCCCCAGGAACCCCCGTGGGTAGAGGTGCTGGTGGAGATCTTGCTGGCCCTGTT
GGCCCAGCCCAGCCACCTCATGCGCCAGGTGGCCCGGAGCGTGTTTGGCCACATCTGCTCCCACCTGACC
CCGCGTGCCCTGCAGCTAATTCTGGATGTGCTGAACCCCGAGACCAGTGAGGATGAGAATGACCGTGTGG
TGGTGACGGACGATTCTGATGAGCGGCGGCTGAAGGGTGCAGAGGACAAGAGCGAGGAAGGTGAGGACAA
CAGAAGCTCAGAGAGTGAAGAGGAGAGCGAGGGGGAGGAGAGCGAGGAGGAGGAGCGCGACGGGGACGTG
GATCAGGGCTTCCGGGAACAGCTGATGACCGTGCTGCAGGCTGGGAAGGCGCTGGGTGGAGAGGACAGTG
AGAACGAGGAGGAGCTGGGGGATGAGGCCATGATGGCCCTGGACCAGAGCCTCGCCAGCCTCTTTGCCGA
GCAGAAGCTGCGTATCCAGGCCCGGCGAGACGAGAAGAACAAGCTGCAGAAGGAGAAGGCTCTGCGGCGC
GACTTCCAGATCCGGGTGCTGGACCTGGTGGAGGTGCTAGTGACCAAGCAGCCCGAGAATGCCCTGGTCC
TGGAGCTGCTGGAGCCGCTGCTGAGCATCATCCGGCGCAGCCTGCGCAGCAGCAGCTCCAAACAGGAGCA
GGACCTTCTGCACAAGACGGCGCGCATCTTCACGCACCACCTGTGCCGTGCCCGGCGCTACTGCCACGAC
TTGGGTGAGCGCGCAGGGGCCCTGCACGCCCAGGTGGAGCGGTTGGTGCAGCAGGCTGGCCGCCAGCCCG
ACTCCCCCACCGCCCTCTACCACTTCAACGCCTCTCTCTACCTGCTCCGGGTCTTGAAGGGCAACACTGC
TGAGGGCTGCGTGCATGAGACACAGGAGAAGCAGAAAGCTGGCACTGACCCCAGCCACATGCCCACGGGC
CCGCAGGCTGCCAGCTGCTTGGACTTGAACCTGGTGACCCGGGTGTACTCGACAGCACTGAGCTCCTTCC
TGACCAAGCGCAACAGCCCCCTCACAGTTCCCATGTTCCTCAGCCTCTTCTCCCGGCACCCGGTGCTCTG
TCAGAGCCTGCTCCCCATCCTGGTCCAGCATATCACGGGCCCGGTGCGGCCCCGTCATCAGGCCTGCCTG
CTGCTCCAGAAGACCCTGTCCATGCGGGAGGTGAGGTCGTGCTTTGAGGACCCCGAGTGGAAGCAGCTGA
TGGGCCAGGTCCTAGCAAAGGTCACCGAGAACTTGCGCGTGCTGGGGGAGGCGCAGACCAAGGCGCAGCA
TCAGCAGGCACTGTCCTCCCTGGAGCTGCTCAACGTTCTCTTCAGGACCTGCAAACATGAGAAGCTGACC
TTGGACCTGACGGTGCTCCTGGGTGTGCTGCAGGGGCAACAGCAGAGCCTACAGCAGGGGGCACACTCCA
CCGGCTCCAGCCGCCTGCACGACCTCTACTGGCAGGCCATGAAAACCCTGGGAGTCCAGCGCCCCAAGTT
GGAGAAGAAGGATGCCAAGGAGATCCCCAGTGCCACCCAGAGCCCCATCAGTAAGAAGCGGAAGAAAAAG
GGATTCTTGCCAGAGACGAAGAAGCGCAAGAAACGCAAGTCAGAGGATGGCACGCCAGCGGAGGATGGCA
CACCTGCAGCCACCGGCGGGAGCCAGCCCCCCAGCATGGGCAGGAAGAAGAGGAACAGGACAAAGGCTAA
GGTCCCAGCCCAGGCAAACGGGACGCCAACCACCAAGAGTCCAGCCCCTGGCGCCCCCACCCGGAGCCCC
AGCACCCCTGCCAAATCCCCAAAACTGCAGAAGAAAAACCAGAAGCCGTCCCAGGTGAATGGAGCTCCCG
GGTCCCCCACGGAACCTGCAGGCCAAAAGCAGCATCAGAAGGCTCTTCCCAAAAAGGGGGTCTTGGGCAA
ATCACCACTGTCCGCGCTGGCACGGAAAAAGGCAAGGCTGTCTTTGGTCATCAGGAGTCCCAGCCTGCTT
CAGAGTGGGGCCAAGAAGAAAGCACAGGTGAGGAAGGCAGGGAAGCCCTAGTAATGAACTAGTCCGTAAC
TTGAAAGTATTTCGATTTCTTGGCTTTATATATCTTGTGGAAAGGACGAATAATGGTTATACCCGTAGAT
GTGACGCGTTAAGTCGACAATCAACCTCTGGATTACAAAATTTGTGAAAGATTGACTGGTATTCTTAACT
ATGTTGCTCCTTTTACGCTATGTGGATACGCTGCTTTAATGCCTTTGTATCATGCTATTGCTTCCCGTAT
GGCTTTCATTTTCTCCTCCTTGTATAAATCCTGGTTGCTGTCTCTTTATGAGGAGTTGTGGCCCGTTGTC
AGGCAACGTGGCGTGGTGTGCACTGTGTTTGCTGACGCAACCCCCACTGGTTGGGGCATTGCCACCACCT
GTCAGCTCCTTTCCGGGACTTTCGCTTTCCCCCTCCCTATTGCCACGGCGGAACTCATCGCCGCCTGCCT
TGCCCGCTGCTGGACAGGGGCTCGGCTGTTGGGCACTGACAATTCCGTGGTGTTGTCGGGGAAATCATCG
TCCTTTCCTTGGCTGCTCGCCTGTGTTGCCACCTGGATTCTGCGCGGGACGTCCTTCTGCTACGTCCCTT
CGGCCCTCAATCCAGCGGACCTTCCTTCCCGCGGCCTGCTGCCGGCTCTGCGGCCTCTTCCGCGTCTTCG
CCTTCGCCCTCAGACGAGTCGGATCTCCCTTTGGGCCGCCTCCCCGCGTCGACTTTAAGACCAATGACTT
ACAAGGCAGCTGTAGATCTTAGCCACTTTTTAAAAGAAAAGGGGGGACTGGAAGGGCTAATTCACTCCCA
ACGAAGACAAGATCTGCTTTTTGCTTGTACTGGGTCTCTCTGGTTAGACCAGATCTGAGCCTGGGAGCTC
TCTGGCTAACTAGGGAACCCACTGCTTAAGCCTCAATAAAGCTTGCCTTGAGTGCTTCAAGTAGTGTGTG
CCCGTCTGTTGTGTGACTCTGGTAACTAGAGATCCCTCAGACCCTTTTAGTCAGTGTGGAAAATCTCTAG
CAGTACGTATAGTAGTTCATGTCATCTTATTATTCAGTATTTATAACTTGCAAAGAAATGAATATCAGAG
AGTGAGAGGAACTTGTTTATTGCAGCTTATAATGGTTACAAATAAAGCAATAGCATCACAAATTTCACAA
ATAAAGCATTTTTTTCACTGCATTCTAGTTGTGGTTTGTCCAAACTCATCAATGTATCTTATCATGTCTG
GCTCTAGCTATCCCGCCCCTAACTCCGCCCATCCCGCCCCTAACTCCGCCCAGTTCCGCCCATTCTCCGC
CCCATGGCTGACTAATTTTTTTTATTTATGCAGAGGCCGAGGCCGCCTCGGCCTCTGAGCTATTCCAGAA
GTAGTGAGGAGGCTTTTTTGGAGGCCTAGGGACGTACCCAATTCGCCCTATAGTGAGTCGTATTACGCGC
GCTCACTGGCCGTCGTTTTACAACGTCGTGACTGGGAAAACCCTGGCGTTACCCAACTTAATCGCCTTGC
AGCACATCCCCCTTTCGCCAGCTGGCGTAATAGCGAAGAGGCCCGCACCGATCGCCCTTCCCAACAGTTG
CGCAGCCTGAATGGCGAATGGG
[124 nt withheld, positions 9683-9806]
C
[91 nt withheld, positions 9808-9898]
A
[49 nt withheld, positions 9900-9948]
CCTTTGACGTTGGAGTCCACGTTCTTT
[37 nt withheld, positions 9976-10012]
ACCCTATCTCGGTCTATTCTTTTGATTTATAAGGGATTTTGCCGATTTCGGCCTATTGGTTAAAAAATGA
GCTGATTTAACAAAAATTTAACGCGAATTTTAACAAAATATTAACGCTTACAATTTAGGTGGCACTTTTC
GGGGAAATGTGCGCGGAACCCCTATTTGTTTATTTTTCTAAATACATTCAAATATGTATCCGCTCATGAG
ACAATAACCCTGATAAATGCTTCAATAATATTGAAAAAGGAAGAGTATGAGTATTCAACATTTCCGTGTC
GCCCTTATTCCCTTTTTTGCGGCATTTTGCCTTCCTGTTTTTGCTCACCCAGAAACGCTGGTGAAAGTAA
AAGATGCTGAAGATCAGTTGGGTGCACGAGTGGGTTACATCGAACTGGATCTCAACAGCGGTAAGATCCT
TGAGAGTTTTCGCCCCGAAGAACGTTTTCCAATGATGAGCACTTTTAAAGTTCTGCTATGTGGCGCGGTA
TTATCCCGTATTGACGCCGGGCAAGAGCAACTCGGTCGCCGCATACACTATTCTCAGAATGACTTGGTTG
AGTACTCACCAGTCACAGAAAAGCATCTTACGGATGGCATGACAGTAAGAGAATTATGCAGTGCTGCCAT
AACCATGAGTGATAACACTGCGGCCAACTTACTTCTGACAACGATCGGAGGACCGAAGGAGCTAACCGCT
TTTTTGCACAACATGGGGGATCATGTAACTCGCCTTGATCGTTGGGAACCGGAGCTGAATGAAGCCATAC
CAAACGACGAGCGTGACACCACGATGCCTGTAGCAATGGCAACAACGTTGCGCAAACTATTAACTGGCGA
ACTACTTACTCTAGCTTCCCGGCAACAATTAATAGACTGGATGGAGGCGGATAAAGTTGCAGGACCACTT
CTGCGCTCGGCCCTTCCGGCTGGCTGGTTTATTGCTGATAAATCTGGAGCCGGTGAGCGTGGGTCTCGCG
GTATCATTGCAGCACTGGGGCCAGATGGTAAGCCCTCCCGTATCGTAGTTATCTACACGACGGGGAGTCA
GGCAACTATGGATGAACGAAATAGACAGATCGCTGAGATAGGTGCCTCACTGATTAAGCATTGGTAACTG
TCAGACCAAGTTTACTCATATATACTTTAGATTGATTTAAAACTTCATTTTTAATTTAAAAGGATCTAGG
TGAAGATCCTTTTTGATAATCTCATGACCAAAATCCCTTAACGTGAGTTTTCGTTCCACTGAGCGTCAGA
CCCCGTAGAAAAGATCAAAGGATCTTCTTGAGATCCTTTTTTTCTGCGCGTAATCTGCTGCTTGCAAACA
AAAAAACCACCGCTACCAGCGGTGGTTTGTTTGCCGGATCAAGAGCTACCAACTCTTTTTCCGAAGGTAA
CTGGCTTCAGCAGAGCGCAGATACCAAATACTGTTCTTCTAGTGTAGCCGTAGTTAGGCCACCACTTCAA
GAACTCTGTAGCACCGCCTACATACCTCGCTCTGCTAATCCTGTTACCAGTGGCTGCTGCCAGTGGCGAT
AAGTCGTGTCTTACCGGGTTGGACTCAAGACGATAGTTACCGGATAAGGCGCAGCGGTCGGGCTGAACGG
GGGGTTCGTGCACACAGCCCAGCTTGGAGCGAACGACCTACACCGAACTGAGATACCTACAGCGTGAGCT
ATGAGAAAGCGCCACGCTTCCCGAAGGGAGAAAGGCGGACAGGTATCCGGTAAGCGGCAGGGTCGGAACA
GGAGAGCGCACGAGGGAGCTTCCAGGGGGAAACGCCTGGTATCTTTATAGTCCTGTCGGGTTTCGCCACC
TCTGACTTGAGCGTCGATTTTTGTGATGCTCGTCAGGGGGGCGGAGCCTATGGAAAAACGCCAGCAACGC
GGCCTTTTTACGGTTCCTGGCCTTTTGCTGGCCTTTTGCTCACATGTTCTTTCCTGCGTTATCCCCTGAT
TCTGTGGATAACCGTATTACCGCCTTTGAGTGAGCTGATACCGCTCGCCGCAGCCGAACGACCGAGCGCA
GCGAGTCAGTGAGCGAGGAAGCGGAAGAGCGCCCAATACGCAAACCGCCTCTCCCCGCGCGTTGGCCGAT
TCATTAATGCAGCTGGCACGACAGGTTTCCCGACTGGAAAGCGGGCAGTGAGCGCAACGCAATTAATGTG
AGTTAGCTCACTCATTAGGCACCCCAGGCTTTACACTTTATGCTTCCGGCTCGTATGTTGTGTGGAATTG
TGAGCGGATAACAATTTCACACAGGAAACAGCTATGACCATGATTACGCCAAGCGCGCAATTAACCCTCA
CTAAAGGGAACAAAAGCTGGAGCTGCAAGC
Features (pLannotate 1.2.2; 31 found; start..end, strand, type, name):
      5..231     +  promoter       RSV promoter: Rous sarcoma virus enhancer/promoter
    232..412     +  LTR            5' LTR (truncated): truncated 5' long terminal repeat (LTR) from HIV-1
    459..584     +  misc_feature   HIV-1 Ψ: packaging signal of human immunodeficiency virus type 1
    568..931     +  CDS            HIV-1 gag (fragment): gag protein from human immunodeficiency virus 1; gag
   1077..1310    +  misc_feature   RRE: The Rev response element (RRE) of HIV-1 allows for Rev-dependent mRNA export from the nucleus to the cytoplasm.
   1687..1713    +  CDS            Rev (fragment): human immunodeficiency virus 1 (HIV-1) Rev protein; rev; enhances nuclear export of unspliced and incompletely spliced viral mRNAs
   1720..1743    +  promoter       SV40 promoter (fragment): SV40 early promoter
   1744..1815    +  promoter       SV40 promoter (fragment): SV40 enhancer and early promoter
   1839..1974    +  rep_origin     SV40 ori: SV40 origin of replication
   2020..2616    +  CDS            PuroR (fragment): puromycin N-acetyltransferase; pac from Streptomyces; confers resistance to puromycin
   2665..2782    +  misc_feature   cPPT/CTS: central polypurine tract and central termination sequence of HIV-1
   2847..2913    +  CDS            small t antigen (fragment): SV40 (simian virus 40) small t antigen
   2920..4098    +  promoter       EF-1α promoter: strong constitutive promoter for human elongation factor EF-1α
   4115..8098    +  CDS            MYBBP1A: MBB1A_HUMAN - Also known as P160. Experimental evidence at protein level: Swiss-Prot protein existence level 1. May activate or repress transcription via interactions with sequence specific DNA-binding proteins (By similarity). Repression may be mediated at least in part by histone deacetylase activity (HDAC activity) (By similarity). Acts as a corepressor and in concert with CRY1, represses the transcription of the core circadian clock component PER2 (By similarity). Preferentially binds to dimethylated histone H3 'Lys-9' (H3K9me2) on the PER2 promoter (By similarity). Has a role in rRNA biog
   8114..8167    +  promoter       U6 promoter (fragment): RNA polymerase III promoter for human U6 snRNA
   8209..8797    +  misc_feature   WPRE: woodchuck hepatitis virus posttranscriptional regulatory element
   8848..8867    +  misc_feature   cPPT/CTS (fragment): central polypurine tract and central termination sequence of HIV-1
   8869..9102    +  LTR            3' LTR (ΔU3): self-inactivating 3' long terminal repeat (LTR) from HIV-1
   9180..9301    +  polyA_signal   SV40 poly(A) signal: SV40 polyadenylation signal
   9341..9476    +  rep_origin     SV40 ori: SV40 origin of replication
   9497..9515    -  promoter       T7 promoter: promoter for bacteriophage T7 RNA polymerase
   9523..9678    +  CDS            lacZα (fragment): LacZα fragment of β-galactosidase; lacZ fragment
   9683..10111   +  rep_origin     f1 ori (sequence partly withheld): f1 bacteriophage origin of replication; arrow indicates direction of (+) strand synthesis
  10164..10268   +  promoter       AmpR promoter: bla
  10269..11129   +  CDS            AmpR: β-lactamase; bla; confers resistance to ampicillin, carbenicillin, and related antibiotics
  11300..11888   +  rep_origin     ori: high-copy-number ColE1/pMB1/pBR322/pUC origin of replication
  12071..12163   +  CDS            lacI (fragment): lac repressor; lacI; The lac repressor binds to the lac operator to inhibit transcription in E. coli. This inhibition can be relieved by adding lactose or isopropyl-β-D-thiogalactopyranoside (IPTG).
  12176..12197   +  protein_bind   CAP binding site: CAP binding activates transcription in the presence of cAMP. E. coli catabolite activator protein
  12212..12242   +  promoter       lac promoter: promoter for the E. coli lac operon
  12246..12268   +  protein_bind   lac operator (fragment): The lac repressor binds to the lac operator to inhibit transcription in E. coli. This inhibition can be relieved by adding lactose or isopropyl-β-D-thiogalactopyranoside (IPTG). lac repressor encoded by lacI
  12311..12329   +  promoter       T3 promoter: promoter for bacteriophage T3 RNA polymerase
