[The description below was written by a language model from this plasmid's Addgene catalogue record and pLannotate feature annotations shown in this document.]
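Description:
TFORF2282 is a lentiviral mammalian expression plasmid built on the pLX_TRC317 backbone and carrying the human MYBBP1A open reading frame (also known as P160 or PAP2). It belongs to a barcoded transcription factor ORF collection. In bacteria it is maintained through a high-copy ColE1/pUC-type origin and selected with ampicillin via the β-lactamase gene. An f1 origin and remnants of a lac/lacZα cloning region flanked by T7 and T3 promoters are also present in the backbone. The depositor notes that the plasmid may recombine during propagation. The sequenced record is 12,352 nt, consistent with the stated backbone and insert sizes.

The viral portion has a third-generation, self-inactivating layout. An RSV promoter drives a truncated HIV-1 5' LTR, followed by the Ψ packaging signal with a gag fragment, the Rev response element for Rev-dependent export of the genomic RNA, and a cPPT/CTS. A ΔU3 3' LTR followed by an SV40 polyadenylation signal closes the unit. Within it, an SV40 early promoter/origin region drives puromycin N-acetyltransferase, which allows selection of transduced mammalian cells. Downstream, the constitutive EF-1α promoter drives MYBBP1A. A WPRE follows the ORF to enhance transcript expression.

According to the record, each construct in the collection carries a unique 24-bp barcode, but the feature table does not annotate it. The short U6 promoter fragment called between the ORF and the WPRE is probably a residual or primer-site sequence rather than a functional promoter. The vector is intended for overexpressing MYBBP1A in mammalian cells. In pooled overexpression screens, such as directed differentiation studies, the barcode identifies which factor each cell received.
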