Addgene plasmid #142400: TFORF2282
Purpose: Lentiviral vector for overexpressing transcription factor ORFs with unique 24-bp barcodes. Barcodes facilitate identification of transcription factors in pooled screens.
Depositing lab: Feng Zhang. Depositing organization: Broad Institute. Publication: A transcription factor atlas of directed differentiation. Joung J, Ma S, Tay T, Geiger-Schuller KR, Kirchgatterer PC, Verdine VK, Guo B, Arias-Garcia MA, Allen WE, Singh A, Kuksenko O, Abudayyeh OO, Gootenberg JS, Fu Z, Macrae RK, Buenrostro JD, Regev A, Zhang F. Cell. 2023 Jan 5;186(1):209-229.e26. doi: 10.1016/j.cell.2022.11.026. PubMed 36608654.
Backbone
  Vector backbone: pLX_TRC317
  Backbone manufacturer: Broad Institute Genetic Perturbation Platform
  Backbone size w/o insert (bp): 8264
  Vector type: Mammalian Expression, Lentiviral
  Selectable markers: Puromycin
Growth in bacteria
  Bacterial resistance: Ampicillin, 100 μg/mL
  Growth temperature: 37°C
  Growth strain: NEB Stable
  Copy number: High Copy
Gene/Insert
  Gene/Insert name: MYBBP1A
  Species: H. sapiens (human)
  Insert size (bp): 4088
  Entrez Gene: MYBBP1A (a.k.a. P160, PAP2)
  Promoter: EF1a
  Cloning method: Unknown
  Sequencing primers: 5′ GGGTGGAGACTGAAGTTAGGCCAG; 3′ CACATAGCGTAAAAGGAGCAACATAG
Terms and licenses: Academic/Nonprofit Terms; Industry Terms: Not Available to Industry
Depositor comments: NM_014520,ENST00000254718 . The transcription factor ORF portion of this plasmid was synthesized by Genewiz. Please test multiple small colonies in case of plasmid recombination. To make this collection available in a timely manner, a portion of this collection was not fully sequenced by Addgene. If an Addgene verified full plasmid sequence is not available, please contact us prior to placing an order to request the full sequence.
How to cite: TFORF2282 was a gift from Feng Zhang (Addgene plasmid # 142400 ; http://n2t.net/addgene:142400 ; RRID:Addgene_142400)
