>Addgene plasmid #142400 | TFORF2282 | depositor partial sequence | sequence record 279338 | Insert
ACCGCCACCATGGAGAGCCGGGATCCCGCCCAGCCGATGTCGCCTGGAGAAGCGACGCAGAGTGGCGCCC
GGCCTGCCGACCGCTATGGCCTATTGAAGCACAGTCGCGAGTTCTTGGACTTCTTCTGGGACATTGCGAA
GCCTGAGCAGGAGACGCGACTTGCGGCCACGGAGAAGCTGCTGGAGTATCTGCGTGGCAGGCCGAAGGGG
TCCGAGATGAAATATGCCCTGAAGCGTCTAATCACGGGACTCGGGGTCGGGCGAGAAACAGCCCGGCCCT
GCTACAGTTTGGCCCTGGCACAGCTGTTACAGTCTTTTGAAGACCTCCCCTTGTGCAGCATCCTGCAGCA
GATACAAGAAAAATATGACCTGCATCAGGTGAAGAAGGCAATGCTGAGACCTGCTCTCTTTGCAAACCTG
TTTGGAGTGCTCGCCCTCTTTCAGTCAGGTCGGCTGGTGAAGGACCAGGAGGCACTGATGAAGTCGGTGA
AGCTGCTGCAGGCCCTGGCCCAGTACCAAAACCACTTGCAGGAGCAGCCCCGGAAGGCCCTGGTGGACAT
CCTCTCCGAGGTCTCGAAGGCCACATTGCAGGAGATCCTGCCGGAGGTCCTCAAAGCCGACTTGAATATA
ATACTCAGCTCCCCTGAACAGCTAGAGCTCTTCCTCCTGGCCCAGCAGAAGGTGCCCTCCAAGCTCAAGA
AGCTGGTGGGATCCGTGAACCTATTCTCAGATGAGAATGTCCCCAGGCTGGTGAATGTGCTGAAGATGGC
CGCCTCCTCTGTGAAGAAGGACCGCAAGCTGCCCGCCATTGCTCTGGACCTGCTCCGCCTGGCACTCAAG
GAAGACAAGTTCCCACGGTTCTGGAAGGAGGTGGTGGAACAAGGGCTGCTGAAGATGCAGTTCTGGCCAG
CCAGCTACCTGTGTTTCCGCCTGCTGGGCGCGGCCCTGCCCCTGCTGACCAAGGAGCAGCTGCACCTGGT
GATGCAGGGAGACGTGATCCGCCATTACGGGGAGCACGTGTGCACTGCTAAGCTCCCAAAGCAGTTCAAG
TTTGCCCCAGAGATGGACGATTACGTGGGCACCTTCCTAGAGGGGTGCCAGGATGACCCTGAGCGGCAGC
TGGCCGTGCTAGTGGCCTTCTCATCTGTCACCAACCAAGGCCTCCCTGTCACGCCTACTTTCTGGCGGGT
CGTGCGGTTCCTGAGCCCTCCGGCCCTGCAGGGCTATGTGGCCTGGCTGCGGGCCATGTTTCTCCAGCCA
GACCTGGACTCCTTGGTTGACTTCAGCACCAACAACCAGAAGAAAGCCCAGGATTCATCGCTCCACATGC
CTGAGCGAGCTGTGTTCCGGCTGAGGAAATGGATCATCTTTCGATTGGTGAGCATTGTGGACAGCCTGCA
CCTGGAGATGGAGGAGGCCTTGACTGAGCAGGTGGCCAGGTTTTGTTTGTTCCACTCGTTCTTTGTCACA
AAGAAGCCCACATCCCAGATCCCTGAGACAAAGCACCCGTTCTCCTTCCCTTTGGAAAACCAGGCCCGAG
AGGCTGTCAGCAGTGCCTTCTTCAGTCTGTTGCAGACCCTCAGCACGCAGTTCAAGCAGGCACCGGGCCA
GACCCAGGGTGGGCAGCCCTGGACCTACCACCTGGTGCAGTTCGCAGACCTCCTGTTGAATCACAGCCAC
AACGTGACCACCGTGACACCCTTCACTGCGCAGCAGCGCCAGGCCTGGGACCGGATGCTGCAGACTCTGA
AGGAGCTGGAGGCCCACTCCGCAGAGGCCAGGGCTGCTGCCTTCCAGCACCTTCTGCTCCTCGTGGGCAT
CCACCTCCTCAAGTCCCCTGCAGAGAGCTGTGACCTGCTGGGTGACATCCAGACCTGCATCAGGAAAAGT
CTGGGAGAGAAGCCCCGCCGGAGCCGCACCAAGACCATCGACCCCCAGGAACCCCCGTGGGTAGAGGTGC
TGGTGGAGATCTTGCTGGCCCTGTTGGCCCAGCCCAGCCACCTCATGCGCCAGGTGGCCCGGAGCGTGTT
TGGCCACATCTGCTCCCACCTGACCCCGCGTGCCCTGCAGCTAATTCTGGATGTGCTGAACCCCGAGACC
AGTGAGGATGAGAATGACCGTGTGGTGGTGACGGACGATTCTGATGAGCGGCGGCTGAAGGGTGCAGAGG
ACAAGAGCGAGGAAGGTGAGGACAACAGAAGCTCAGAGAGTGAAGAGGAGAGCGAGGGGGAGGAGAGCGA
GGAGGAGGAGCGCGACGGGGACGTGGATCAGGGCTTCCGGGAACAGCTGATGACCGTGCTGCAGGCTGGG
AAGGCGCTGGGTGGAGAGGACAGTGAGAACGAGGAGGAGCTGGGGGATGAGGCCATGATGGCCCTGGACC
AGAGCCTCGCCAGCCTCTTTGCCGAGCAGAAGCTGCGTATCCAGGCCCGGCGAGACGAGAAGAACAAGCT
GCAGAAGGAGAAGGCTCTGCGGCGCGACTTCCAGATCCGGGTGCTGGACCTGGTGGAGGTGCTAGTGACC
AAGCAGCCCGAGAATGCCCTGGTCCTGGAGCTGCTGGAGCCGCTGCTGAGCATCATCCGGCGCAGCCTGC
GCAGCAGCAGCTCCAAACAGGAGCAGGACCTTCTGCACAAGACGGCGCGCATCTTCACGCACCACCTGTG
CCGTGCCCGGCGCTACTGCCACGACTTGGGTGAGCGCGCAGGGGCCCTGCACGCCCAGGTGGAGCGGTTG
GTGCAGCAGGCTGGCCGCCAGCCCGACTCCCCCACCGCCCTCTACCACTTCAACGCCTCTCTCTACCTGC
TCCGGGTCTTGAAGGGCAACACTGCTGAGGGCTGCGTGCATGAGACACAGGAGAAGCAGAAAGCTGGCAC
TGACCCCAGCCACATGCCCACGGGCCCGCAGGCTGCCAGCTGCTTGGACTTGAACCTGGTGACCCGGGTG
TACTCGACAGCACTGAGCTCCTTCCTGACCAAGCGCAACAGCCCCCTCACAGTTCCCATGTTCCTCAGCC
TCTTCTCCCGGCACCCGGTGCTCTGTCAGAGCCTGCTCCCCATCCTGGTCCAGCATATCACGGGCCCGGT
GCGGCCCCGTCATCAGGCCTGCCTGCTGCTCCAGAAGACCCTGTCCATGCGGGAGGTGAGGTCGTGCTTT
GAGGACCCCGAGTGGAAGCAGCTGATGGGCCAGGTCCTAGCAAAGGTCACCGAGAACTTGCGCGTGCTGG
GGGAGGCGCAGACCAAGGCGCAGCATCAGCAGGCACTGTCCTCCCTGGAGCTGCTCAACGTTCTCTTCAG
GACCTGCAAACATGAGAAGCTGACCTTGGACCTGACGGTGCTCCTGGGTGTGCTGCAGGGGCAACAGCAG
AGCCTACAGCAGGGGGCACACTCCACCGGCTCCAGCCGCCTGCACGACCTCTACTGGCAGGCCATGAAAA
CCCTGGGAGTCCAGCGCCCCAAGTTGGAGAAGAAGGATGCCAAGGAGATCCCCAGTGCCACCCAGAGCCC
CATCAGTAAGAAGCGGAAGAAAAAGGGATTCTTGCCAGAGACGAAGAAGCGCAAGAAACGCAAGTCAGAG
GATGGCACGCCAGCGGAGGATGGCACACCTGCAGCCACCGGCGGGAGCCAGCCCCCCAGCATGGGCAGGA
AGAAGAGGAACAGGACAAAGGCTAAGGTCCCAGCCCAGGCAAACGGGACGCCAACCACCAAGAGTCCAGC
CCCTGGCGCCCCCACCCGGAGCCCCAGCACCCCTGCCAAATCCCCAAAACTGCAGAAGAAAAACCAGAAG
CCGTCCCAGGTGAATGGAGCTCCCGGGTCCCCCACGGAACCTGCAGGCCAAAAGCAGCATCAGAAGGCTC
TTCCCAAAAAGGGGGTCTTGGGCAAATCACCACTGTCCGCGCTGGCACGGAAAAAGGCAAGGCTGTCTTT
GGTCATCAGGAGTCCCAGCCTGCTTCAGAGTGGGGCCAAGAAGAAAGCACAGGTGAGGAAGGCAGGGAAG
CCCTAGTAATGAACTAGTCCGTAACTTGAAAGTATTTCGATTTCTTGGCTTTATATATCTTGTGGAAAGG
ACGAATAATGGTTATACCCGTAGATGTG
