>Addgene plasmid #142400 | TFORF2282 | depositor partial sequence | sequence record 279339 | Barcode
ATAATGGTTATACCCGTAGATGTG
